>Addgene plasmid #236817 | pNL [NlucP/HRE/Hygro] Vector | depositor full sequence | sequence record 470903 | pNL [NlucP/HRE/Hygro] Vector sequence 4943 bps
GGCCTAACTGGCCGGTACCTGAGCTCGTGACTACGTGCTGCCTAGGTGACTACGTGCTGCCTAGGTGACT
ACGTGCTGCCTAGGTGACTACGTGCTGCCTAGCTCGAGGATATCAAGATCTGGCCTCGGCGGCCAAGCTT
AGACACTAGAGGGTATATAATGGAAGCTCGACTTCCAGCTTGGCAATCCGGTACTGTTGGTAAAGCCACC
ATGGTCTTCACACTCGAAGATTTCGTTGGGGACTGGCGACAGACAGCCGGCTACAACCTGGACCAAGTCC
TTGAACAGGGAGGTGTGTCCAGTTTGTTTCAGAATCTCGGGGTGTCCGTAACTCCGATCCAAAGGATTGT
CCTGAGCGGTGAAAATGGGCTGAAGATCGACATCCATGTCATCATCCCGTATGAAGGTCTGAGCGGCGAC
CAAATGGGCCAGATCGAAAAAATTTTTAAGGTGGTGTACCCTGTGGATGATCATCACTTTAAGGTGATCC
TGCACTATGGCACACTGGTAATCGACGGGGTTACGCCGAACATGATCGACTATTTCGGACGGCCGTATGA
AGGCATCGCCGTGTTCGACGGCAAAAAGATCACTGTAACAGGGACCCTGTGGAACGGCAACAAAATTATC
GACGAGCGCCTGATCAACCCCGACGGCTCCCTGCTGTTCCGAGTAACCATCAACGGAGTGACCGGCTGGC
GGCTGTGCGAACGCATTCTGGCGAATTCTCACGGCTTTCCGCCTGAGGTTGAAGAGCAAGCCGCCGGTAC
ATTGCCTATGTCCTGCGCACAAGAAAGCGGTATGGACCGGCACCCAGCCGCTTGTGCTTCAGCTCGCATC
AACGTCTAAGGCCGCGACTCTAGAGTCGGGGCGGCCGGCCGCTTCGAGCAGACATGATAAGATACATTGA
TGAGTTTGGACAAACCACAACTAGAATGCAGTGAAAAAAATGCTTTATTTGTGAAATTTGTGATGCTATT
GCTTTATTTGTAACCATTATAAGCTGCAATAAACAAGTTAACAACAACAATTGCATTCATTTTATGTTTC
AGGTTCAGGGGGAGGTGTGGGAGGTTTTTTAAAGCAAGTAAAACCTCTACAAATGTGGTAAAATCGATAA
GGATCCGTTTGCGTATTGGGCGCTCTTCCGCTGATCTGCGCAGCACCATGGCCTGAAATAACCTCTGAAA
GAGGAACTTGGTTAGCTACCTTCTGAGGCGGAAAGAACCAGCTGTGGAATGTGTGTCAGTTAGGGTGTGG
AAAGTCCCCAGGCTCCCCAGCAGGCAGAAGTATGCAAAGCATGCATCTCAATTAGTCAGCAACCAGGTGT
GGAAAGTCCCCAGGCTCCCCAGCAGGCAGAAGTATGCAAAGCATGCATCTCAATTAGTCAGCAACCATAG
TCCCGCCCCTAACTCCGCCCATCCCGCCCCTAACTCCGCCCAGTTCCGCCCATTCTCCGCCCCATGGCTG
ACTAATTTTTTTTATTTATGCAGAGGCCGAGGCCGCCTCTGCCTCTGAGCTATTCCAGAAGTAGTGAGGA
GGCTTTTTTGGAGGCCTAGGCTTTTGCAAAAAGCTCGATTCTTCTGACACTAGCGCCACCATGAAGAAGC
CCGAACTCACCGCTACCAGCGTTGAAAAATTTCTCATCGAGAAGTTCGACAGTGTGAGCGACCTGATGCA
GTTGTCGGAGGGCGAAGAGAGCCGAGCCTTCAGCTTCGATGTCGGCGGACGCGGCTATGTACTGCGGGTG
AATAGCTGCGCTGATGGCTTCTACAAAGACCGCTACGTGTACCGCCACTTCGCCAGCGCTGCACTACCCA
TCCCCGAAGTGTTGGACATCGGCGAGTTCAGCGAGAGCCTGACATACTGCATCAGTAGACGCGCCCAAGG
CGTTACTCTCCAAGACCTCCCCGAAACAGAGCTGCCTGCTGTGTTACAGCCTGTCGCCGAAGCTATGGAT
GCTATTGCCGCCGCCGACCTCAGTCAAACCAGCGGCTTCGGCCCATTCGGGCCCCAAGGCATCGGCCAGT
ACACAACCTGGCGGGATTTCATTTGCGCCATTGCTGATCCCCATGTCTACCACTGGCAGACCGTGATGGA
CGACACCGTGTCCGCCAGCGTAGCTCAAGCCCTGGACGAACTGATGCTGTGGGCCGAAGACTGTCCCGAG
GTGCGCCACCTCGTCCATGCCGACTTCGGCAGCAACAACGTCCTGACCGACAACGGCCGCATCACCGCCG
TAATCGACTGGTCCGAAGCTATGTTCGGGGACAGTCAGTACGAGGTGGCCAACATCTTCTTCTGGCGGCC
CTGGCTGGCTTGCATGGAGCAGCAGACTCGCTACTTCGAGCGCCGGCATCCCGAGCTGGCCGGCAGCCCT
CGTCTGCGAGCCTACATGCTGCGCATCGGCCTGGATCAGCTCTACCAGAGCCTCGTGGACGGCAACTTCG
ACGATGCTGCCTGGGCTCAAGGCCGCTGCGATGCCATCGTCCGCAGCGGGGCCGGCACCGTCGGTCGCAC
ACAAATCGCTCGCCGGAGCGCAGCCGTATGGACCGACGGCTGCGTCGAGGTGCTGGCCGACAGCGGCAAC
CGCCGGCCCAGTACACGACCGCGCGCTAAGGAGGTAGGTCGAGTTTAAACTCTAGAACCGGTCATGGCCG
CAATAAAATATCTTTATTTTCATTACATCTGTGTGTTGGTTTTTTGTGTGTTCGAACTAGATGCTGTCGA
CCGATGCCCTTGAGAGCCTTCAACCCAGTCAGCTCCTTCCGGTGGGCGCGGGGCATGACTATCGTCGCCG
CACTTATGACTGTCTTCTTTATCATGCAACTCGTAGGACAGGTGCCGGCAGCGCTCTTCCGCTTCCTCGC
TCACTGACTCGCTGCGCTCGGTCGTTCGGCTGCGGCGAGCGGTATCAGCTCACTCAAAGGCGGTAATACG
GTTATCCACAGAATCAGGGGATAACGCAGGAAAGAACATGTGAGCAAAAGGCCAGCAAAAGGCCAGGAAC
CGTAAAAAGGCCGCGTTGCTGGCGTTTTTCCATAGGCTCCGCCCCCCTGACGAGCATCACAAAAATCGAC
GCTCAAGTCAGAGGTGGCGAAACCCGACAGGACTATAAAGATACCAGGCGTTTCCCCCTGGAAGCTCCCT
CGTGCGCTCTCCTGTTCCGACCCTGCCGCTTACCGGATACCTGTCCGCCTTTCTCCCTTCGGGAAGCGTG
GCGCTTTCTCATAGCTCACGCTGTAGGTATCTCAGTTCGGTGTAGGTCGTTCGCTCCAAGCTGGGCTGTG
TGCACGAACCCCCCGTTCAGCCCGACCGCTGCGCCTTATCCGGTAACTATCGTCTTGAGTCCAACCCGGT
AAGACACGACTTATCGCCACTGGCAGCAGCCACTGGTAACAGGATTAGCAGAGCGAGGTATGTAGGCGGT
GCTACAGAGTTCTTGAAGTGGTGGCCTAACTACGGCTACACTAGAAGAACAGTATTTGGTATCTGCGCTC
TGCTGAAGCCAGTTACCTTCGGAAAAAGAGTTGGTAGCTCTTGATCCGGCAAACAAACCACCGCTGGTAG
CGGTGGTTTTTTTGTTTGCAAGCAGCAGATTACGCGCAGAAAAAAAGGATCTCAAGAAGATCCTTTGATC
TTTTCTACGGGGTCTGACGCTCAGTGGAACGAAAACTCACGTTAAGGGATTTTGGTCATGAGATTATCAA
AAAGGATCTTCACCTAGATCCTTTTAAATTAAAAATGAAGTTTTAAATCAATCTAAAGTATATATGAGTA
AACTTGGTCTGACAGCGGCCGCAAATGCTAAACCACTGCAGTGGTTACCAGTGCTTGATCAGTGAGGCAC
CGATCTCAGCGATCTGCCTATTTCGTTCGTCCATAGTGGCCTGACTCCCCGTCGTGTAGATCACTACGAT
TCGTGAGGGCTTACCATCAGGCCCCAGCGCAGCAATGATGCCGCGAGAGCCGCGTTCACCGGCCCCCGAT
TTGTCAGCAATGAACCAGCCAGCAGGGAGGGCCGAGCGAAGAAGTGGTCCTGCTACTTTGTCCGCCTCCA
TCCAGTCTATGAGCTGCTGTCGTGATGCTAGAGTAAGAAGTTCGCCAGTGAGTAGTTTCCGAAGAGTTGT
GGCCATTGCTACTGGCATCGTGGTATCACGCTCGTCGTTCGGTATGGCTTCGTTCAACTCTGGTTCCCAG
CGGTCAAGCCGGGTCACATGATCACCCATATTATGAAGAAATGCAGTCAGCTCCTTAGGGCCTCCGATCG
TTGTCAGAAGTAAGTTGGCCGCGGTGTTGTCGCTCATGGTAATGGCAGCACTACACAATTCTCTTACCGT
CATGCCATCCGTAAGATGCTTTTCCGTGACCGGCGAGTACTCAACCAAGTCGTTTTGTGAGTAGTGTATA
CGGCGACCAAGCTGCTCTTGCCCGGCGTCTATACGGGACAACACCGCGCCACATAGCAGTACTTTGAAAG
TGCTCATCATCGGGAATCGTTCTTCGGGGCGGAAAGACTCAAGGATCTTGCCGCTATTGAGATCCAGTTC
GATATAGCCCACTCTTGCACCCAGTTGATCTTCAGCATCTTTTACTTTCACCAGCGTTTCGGGGTGTGCA
AAAACAGGCAAGCAAAATGCCGCAAAGAAGGGAATGAGTGCGACACGAAAATGTTGGATGCTCATACTCG
TCCTTTTTCAATATTATTGAAGCATTTATCAGGGTTACTAGTACGTCTCTCAAGGATAAGTAAGTAATAT
TAAGGTACGGGAGGTATTGGACAGGCCGCAATAAAATATCTTTATTTTCATTACATCTGTGTGTTGGTTT
TTTGTGTGAATCGATAGTACTAACATACGCTCTCCATCAAAACAAAACGAAACAAAACAAACTAGCAAAA
TAGGCTGTCCCCAGTGCAAGTGCAGGTGCCAGAACATTTCTCT
Features (pLannotate 1.2.2; 14 found; start..end, strand, type, name):
    147..178     +  promoter       minP: minimal TATA-box promoter with low basal activity
    211..723     +  CDS            Nluc: NanoLuc® luciferase human codon-optimized
    736..846     +  CDS            ODC1 (fragment): DCOR_HUMAN - Experimental evidence at protein level: Swiss-Prot protein existence level 1. Catalyzes the first and rate-limiting step of polyamine biosynthesis that converts ornithine into putrescine, which is the precursor for the polyamines, spermidine and spermine. Polyamines are essential for cell proliferation and are implicated in cellular processes, ranging from DNA replication to apoptosis. From Homo sapiens (Human).
    898..1019    -  polyA_signal   SV40 poly(A) signal: SV40 polyadenylation signal
   1045..1176    -  CDS            LT_SV40 (fragment): Experimental evidence at protein level: Swiss-Prot protein existence level 1. Isoform 17kT antigen targets host RBL2 for degradation and promotes cell proliferation. Transactivates host cyclin A promoter through its J domain. From Simian virus 40 (SV40).
   1213..1570    +  promoter       SV40 promoter: SV40 enhancer and early promoter
   1601..2638    +  CDS            HygR: hygromycin B phosphotransferase confers resistance to hygromycin
   2662..2710    +  polyA_signal   poly(A) signal: synthetic polyadenylation signal
   2726..2857    +  CDS            TcR (fragment): tetracycline efflux protein; tet; confers resistance to tetracycline
   3037..3625    -  rep_origin     ori: high-copy-number ColE1/pMB1/pBR322/pUC origin of replication
   3825..4685    -  CDS            AmpR: β-lactamase confers resistance to ampicillin, carbenicillin, and related antibiotics
   4686..4727    -  promoter       AmpR promoter (fragment): bla
   4790..4838    +  polyA_signal   poly(A) signal: synthetic polyadenylation signal
   4852..4943    +  misc_feature   pause site: RNA polymerase II transcriptional pause signal from the human α2 globin gene
