[The description below was written by a language model from this plasmid's Addgene catalogue record and pLannotate feature annotations shown in this document.]
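Description:
pNL [NlucP/HRE/Hygro] Vector is a mammalian luciferase reporter plasmid of about 4.9 kb, recorded as derived from the pNL1.1.CMV[Nluc/CMV] backbone. It is propagated in E. coli through a high-copy ColE1/pUC-type origin with ampicillin selection (AmpR, β-lactamase). For selection in mammalian cells it carries a separate cassette in which the SV40 enhancer/early promoter drives hygromycin B phosphotransferase, terminated by a synthetic poly(A) signal. This allows stable reporter cell lines to be derived as well as transient use.

The reporter unit consists of a human HRE response element placed ahead of minP, a minimal TATA-box promoter with low basal activity, so transcription depends largely on factors binding the response element. The HRE itself is not annotated in the feature table; it presumably lies in the unannotated stretch upstream of minP. The record does not spell out what HRE stands for, although the abbreviation commonly denotes a hypoxia response element. minP drives human codon-optimised NanoLuc luciferase fused at its C-terminus to a fragment of human ornithine decarboxylase. This fragment most likely supplies the PEST degradation sequence implied by the "NlucP" name, which shortens reporter half-life so that signal tracks changes in transcription more closely. An SV40 late-type poly(A) region follows the reporter. Upstream of the response element, a synthetic poly(A) signal and an RNA polymerase II pause site from the human α2 globin gene limit read-through transcription from the backbone, reducing background. Small annotated fragments of SV40 large T and TcR appear to be backbone remnants rather than functional genes. The stated use is measuring HRE-driven transcriptional activity in luciferase reporter assays.
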