Addgene plasmid #236817: pNL [NlucP/HRE/Hygro] Vector
Purpose: Express HRE response element in luciferase reporter assay
Depositing lab: Promega Corporation.
Backbone
  Vector backbone: pNL1.1.CMV[Nluc/CMV] Vector
  Vector type: Luciferase
  Selectable markers: Hygromycin
Growth in bacteria
  Bacterial resistance: Ampicillin, 100 μg/mL
  Growth temperature: 37°C
  Growth strain: DH5alpha
  Copy number: High Copy
Gene/Insert
  Gene/Insert name: HRE
  Species: H. sapiens (human)
  Mutation: None
  Promoter: minP
  Tag / fusion protein: NanoLuc (R) (N terminal on backbone)
  Cloning method: Other
Terms and licenses: Academic/Nonprofit Terms; Industry Terms
How to cite: pNL [NlucP/HRE/Hygro] Vector was a gift from Promega Corporation (Addgene plasmid # 236817)
